Addgene plasmid #176480: pJP102
Purpose: Expresses mScarlet under control of the Capsaspora EF1 promoter and NatR under control of the Capsaspora actin promoter
Depositing lab: Duojia Pan. Publication: Genome editing in the unicellular holozoan Capsaspora owczarzaki suggests a premetazoan role for the Hippo pathway in multicellular morphogenesis. Phillips JE, Santos M, Konchwala M, Xing C, Pan D. Elife. 2022 Jun 6;11. pii: 77598. doi: 10.7554/eLife.77598. PubMed 35659869.
Backbone
  Vector backbone: pUC57-mini
  Backbone manufacturer: Genscript
  Backbone size w/o insert (bp): 1835
  Total vector size (bp): 4668
  Modifications to backbone: To generate a vector for mScarlet expression in Capsaspora, a DNA construct containing an open reading frame encoding the mScarlet protein codon-optimized for expression in Capsaspora and under control of the EF1-α promoter and terminator was constructed by gene synthesis and cloned into the EcoRV site of the pUC57-mini vector (Genscript). A KpnI site and an AflII site were incorporated at the beginning and end of the coding sequence, respectively, allowing for the construction of N or C-terminal protein fusion constructs by Gibson assembly. To incorporate a nourseothricin resistance gene, the nourseothricin acetyltransferase (NatR) gene from pUC18T-mini-Tn7T-nat was codon optimized for Capsaspora, the optimized sequence was synthesized with the promoter and terminator from the Capsaspora actin ortholog gene CAOG_06018, and the synthesized fragment was cloned into the SmaI site of pUC-57 by Gibson assembly.
  Vector type: Capsaspora owczarzaki expression
  Selectable markers: nourseothricin
Growth in bacteria
  Bacterial resistance: Ampicillin, 100 μg/mL
  Growth temperature: 37°C
  Growth strain: DH5alpha
  Copy number: High Copy
Gene/Insert 1
  Gene/Insert name: actin > NatR
  Species: Synthetic; Capsaspora owczarzaki
  Insert size (bp): 863
  Cloning method: Gibson Cloning
  Sequencing primers: 5′ GTTCCGCGCACATTTCC
Gene/Insert 2
  Gene/Insert name: EF1 > mScarlet
  Species: Synthetic; Capsaspora owczarzaki
  Insert size (bp): 1952
  Cloning method: Gibson Cloning
  Sequencing primers: 5′ GATTTGGAAATGCTCACTCTTCC; 3′ TGAAATAAACAAATGTGTCTTGGC
Resource information
  A portion of this plasmid was derived from a plasmid made by: The EF-1 promoter sequence was provided as a gift by Dr. Iñaki Ruiz-trillo.
Terms and licenses: Academic/Nonprofit Terms; Industry Terms: Not Available to Industry
How to cite: pJP102 was a gift from Duojia Pan (Addgene plasmid # 176480 ; http://n2t.net/addgene:176480 ; RRID:Addgene_176480)
