[The description below was written by a language model from this plasmid's Addgene catalogue record and pLannotate feature annotations shown in this document.]
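Description:
pJP102 is a 4,668 bp expression plasmid for the unicellular holozoan Capsaspora owczarzaki, built on the small high-copy cloning vector pUC57-mini. In E. coli it replicates from a ColE1/pUC-type origin and is selected with ampicillin through a β-lactamase gene driven by its native bla promoter. These are the only bacterial maintenance elements annotated, and the record describes nothing that would support autonomous replication in Capsaspora.

The payload consists of two synthetic cassettes, both codon-optimized for Capsaspora. The first places the red fluorescent protein mScarlet between the Capsaspora EF1-α promoter and terminator. KpnI and AflII sites were built in at the start and end of the coding sequence, so that a gene of interest can be joined by Gibson assembly to make N- or C-terminal mScarlet fusions. The second cassette carries nourseothricin acetyltransferase (NatR) flanked by the promoter and terminator of the Capsaspora actin ortholog CAOG_06018, which allows nourseothricin selection of transfected cells. The automated feature table detects the mScarlet reading frame and, spanning the numbering origin of the circular sequence, a reading frame matched to a Streptomyces streptothricin acetyltransferase. This match corresponds to the NatR marker, since nourseothricin is a streptothricin-class antibiotic inactivated by acetylation. The Capsaspora promoters and terminators are not annotated by the tool and are known only from the catalogue description.

The plasmid serves as a fluorescent marker and a selectable base vector for Capsaspora, both for labelling cells and as a scaffold for tagged protein expression. It was deposited in connection with work on genome editing and Hippo pathway function in this organism.
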