Features (pLannotate 1.2.2; 5 found; start..end, strand, type, name):
    803..907     +  promoter       AmpR promoter: bla
    908..1768    +  CDS            AmpR: β-lactamase; bla; confers resistance to ampicillin, carbenicillin, and related antibiotics
   1939..2527    +  rep_origin     ori: high-copy-number ColE1/pMB1/pBR322/pUC origin of replication
   2943..3638    -  CDS            mScarlet: mScarlet is a basic (constitutively fluorescent) red fluorescent protein published in 2016, derived from synthetic construct. It has moderate acid sensitivity.
   4654..549     -  CDS            sta (across the origin): STA_STRLA - Experimental evidence at protein level: Swiss-Prot protein existence level 1. Involved in resistance to streptothricin, a broad-spectrum antibiotic produced by streptomycetes. Detoxifies streptothricin via acetylation of the beta amino group of the first beta-lysyl moiety of streptothricin. From Streptomyces lavendulae.
>Addgene plasmid #176480 | pJP102 | addgene full sequence | sequence record 346562 | Addgene NGS Result
CATGTAAAGGGCCTGCTCGCCGTCCGAGGCGGTGCCGTCGTACAGGGCGGTGTCCAGGCCGCAGAGGGTG
AAGCCCATACGGCGGTAGGCGTGGATGGCGGGGGCGTTGACGTTGGTGACCTCCAGCCAGAGGTGGCCGG
CGCCGCGCTCACGAGCGAACTCGGTGGCGAGGCCCATGAGAGCGCGGCCAACGCCGTGGCCGCGGTGCTC
GGGGGCAACCTCGATGTCCTCGACGGTCAGGCGGCGGTTCCAACCGGAATAAGAGACGACGACGAAGCCG
GCCAGGTCGCCGTCGTCGCCGTAGGCGACAAAGGTGCGGGAGTCGGGGTCGCCGTCCTCGCCGTCGTCAG
ATTCGTCGTCCGATTCGTCGTCGGGAAAGACCTTGGTCAGGGGGGGGTCAACGGGGACCTCACGCAGGGT
AAAGCCGTCGCCGGTGGCAGTGACGCGGAAAACGGTGTCGGTGGTGAAAGAGCCATCCAGAGCCTCGATG
GCTTCGGCGTCGCCGGGGACCGAGGTGCGGTAACGGTAAGCGGTGTCGTCGAGAGTGGTACCCATTTTGG
TGGGTTGGTGGGATTTAACTAGGTTAAAAGACTGATCTGAAACTCGTCCAAAACGGGCCGCCTTAAATAC
CCCCAGCGGGTCGCAGCACGATTTCAGGTCAGTCTGCCATGGCAGTTTGACCTGAAAAACCTGTTTGTTG
ACTGCGGTTTCCAAAGATGGCAAGCCGCAGTGGAAAAAAACAAACAATCAGCATTTTTGTGGGATCATTG
GGACGTCAGGTGGCACTTTTCGGGGAAATGTGCGCGGAACCCCTATTTGTTTATTTTTCTAAATACATTC
AAATATGTATCCGCTCATGAGACAATAACCCTGATAAATGCTTCAATAATATTGAAAAAGGAAGAGTATG
AGTATTCAACATTTCCGTGTCGCCCTTATTCCCTTTTTTGCGGCATTTTGCCTTCCTGTTTTTGCTCACC
CAGAAACGCTGGTGAAAGTAAAAGATGCTGAAGATCAGTTGGGTGCACGAGTGGGTTACATCGAACTGGA
TCTCAACAGCGGTAAGATCCTTGAGAGTTTTCGCCCCGAAGAACGTTTTCCAATGATGAGCACTTTTAAA
GTTCTGCTATGTGGCGCGGTATTATCCCGTATTGACGCCGGGCAAGAGCAACTCGGTCGCCGCATACACT
ATTCTCAGAATGACTTGGTTGAGTACTCACCAGTCACAGAAAAGCATCTTACGGATGGCATGACAGTAAG
AGAATTATGCAGTGCTGCCATAACCATGAGTGATAACACTGCGGCCAACTTACTTCTGACAACGATCGGA
GGACCGAAGGAGCTAACCGCTTTTTTGCACAACATGGGGGATCATGTAACTCGCCTTGATCGTTGGGAAC
CGGAGCTGAATGAAGCCATACCAAACGACGAGCGTGACACCACGATGCCTGTAGCAATGGCAACAACGTT
GCGCAAACTATTAACTGGCGAACTACTTACTCTAGCTTCCCGGCAACAATTAATAGACTGGATGGAGGCG
GATAAAGTTGCAGGACCACTTCTGCGCTCGGCCCTTCCGGCTGGCTGGTTTATTGCTGATAAATCTGGAG
CCGGTGAGCGTGGGTCTCGCGGTATCATTGCAGCACTGGGGCCAGATGGTAAGCCCTCCCGTATCGTAGT
TATCTACACGACGGGGAGTCAGGCAACTATGGATGAACGAAATAGACAGATCGCTGAGATAGGTGCCTCA
CTGATTAAGCATTGGTAACTGTCAGACCAAGTTTACTCATATATACTTTAGATTGATTTAAAACTTCATT
TTTAATTTAAAAGGATCTAGGTGAAGATCCTTTTTGATAATCTCATGACCAAAATCCCTTAACGTGAGTT
TTCGTTCCACTGAGCGTCAGACCCCGTAGAAAAGATCAAAGGATCTTCTTGAGATCCTTTTTTTCTGCGC
GTAATCTGCTGCTTGCAAACAAAAAAACCACCGCTACCAGCGGTGGTTTGTTTGCCGGATCAAGAGCTAC
CAACTCTTTTTCCGAAGGTAACTGGCTTCAGCAGAGCGCAGATACCAAATACTGTTCTTCTAGTGTAGCC
GTAGTTAGGCCACCACTTCAAGAACTCTGTAGCACCGCCTACATACCTCGCTCTGCTAATCCTGTTACCA
GTGGCTGCTGCCAGTGGCGATAAGTCGTGTCTTACCGGGTTGGACTCAAGACGATAGTTACCGGATAAGG
CGCAGCGGTCGGGCTGAACGGGGGGTTCGTGCACACAGCCCAGCTTGGAGCGAACGACCTACACCGAACT
GAGATACCTACAGCGTGAGCTATGAGAAAGCGCCACGCTTCCCGAAGGGAGAAAGGCGGACAGGTATCCG
GTAAGCGGCAGGGTCGGAACAGGAGAGCGCACGAGGGAGCTTCCAGGGGGAAACGCCTGGTATCTTTATA
GTCCTGTCGGGTTTCGCCACCTCTGACTTGAGCGTCGATTTTTGTGATGCTCGTCAGGGGGGCGGAGCCT
ATGGAAAAACGCCAGCAACGCGGCCTTTTTACGGTTCCTGGCCTTTTGCTGGCCTTTTGCTCACATGTTC
TTTCCGATGCCGGCGGTGAGAACAGCACTAGCAATGAGCAATCACACGCATCTAGGTGCCAGGCGCAGCA
TGATTGAAAATGGCAACACTTTCGCCGCACAAAGTCAAACCATTTCATTCCACTTGTTCTCCATTTCCCC
ATTCCTTGCTCATCCCTCCACTGTAAAAACAACTCGTCGTGTTTCTTGCCATAATGGAATATATTGCGCT
CATAACCAACGCAAAAAAAATGACAACCAAAAAAAACTTCAATGCAAGCAACAAAAATCATGAAATCCCT
TTTTGGTCTTAGAAATGATTGAAATAAACAAATGTGTCTTGGCAAACACAAAATGCGGCCGCCTTAAGAC
TTCTTGTACAGCTCGTCCATGCCGCCGGTGGAGTGGCGGCCCTCGGAGCGTTCGTACTGTTCGACGACGG
TGTAGTCCTCGTTGTGGGAGGTGATGTCGAGCTTACGGTCGACGTTGTAGGCACCGGGCATCTGGACGGG
CTTCTTGGCCTTGTAGGTGGTCTTGAAGTCGGCCAGGTAGCGGCCGCCGTCCTTCAGGCGCAGAGCCATC
TTAATGTCGCCCTTCAGGACACCGTCCTCGGGGTAGAGACGCTCGGTGGAGGCTTCCCAGCCCATGGTCT
TCTTCTGCATGACGGGGCCGTCGGGGGGGAAGTTGGTGCCGCGGAGCTTGACCTTGTAGATCAGGGTGCC
GTCCTCCAGGGAGGTGTCCTGGGTGACGGTGACGGCACCGCCGTCCTCGAAGTTCATGACGCGCTCCCAC
TTGAAGCCCTCGGGGAAGGACTGCTTGTAGTAGTCGGGGATGTCGGCGGGGTGCTTGGTGAAAGCACGGG
AGCCGTACATGAACTGGGGGGACAGGATGTCCCAGGAGAAGGGCAGGGGACCACCCTTGGTGACCTTCAG
CTTGGCGGTCTGGGTGCCCTCGTAGGGGCGGCCCTCGCCCTCACCCTCGATCTCGAACTCGTGGCCGTTC
ATGGAGCCCTCCATGTGGACCTTGAAGCGCATGAACTCCTTGATGACGGCCTCGCCCTTCGAGACCATGG
TACCACTAGTTGTGAAGGTTGTTCTGTGTGTGTTAAATAATAAAAAAATGGAAGAGTGAGCATTTCCAAA
TCAAAAAGCGACAATTATTTAAATCAGGATTGCACGTGGGGAGAAGGAAGAAAACGATGAAACAGCATTT
TAAAAAAAAACACTCGTGGGGTTCGGCGTCAACACCCCACGCTGACGTTCGCGTTTCGACGCTCGTTTTT
GGCAATGCGCAAGGGGATGGGGATGAATGGATCCTAATCCGAGTGTGCACGACGAGAGCGAAGAACAAAC
GCAGAACGACAGTTGGAGGAAGTGTTGAAGAGGGAAAAAAACGAAAAAAGAAAAAAGTGAAAAAAAGGCA
ATTTTTTGTTGTTTTCCAGAACGTTCTAAATTTCAAAACAGAAACGGCTTGTCCGATGCGATCGATCGTG
ACAGCGCAGCAGTGGCAGACGATTGCAAGACGAGCATCTCACGCAAGAGGCAAAAGAGCGCGAAGAAGAG
AGCGGAGAAGAGGAAGCGAGAGAGAAAAGCCCGAAGGCGAAAAAGAAAAAGAAAAAAAAAAGAACCACAT
GTTTCTGTTTCGCGTTTTTCGTTTTCCACTTTCACGTCCATCTCCAGGCCGAGGAAAGGGGCATCGGATG
GCCCGCGCACCGCAATCCAGTGTGCAGAGACACTGTCTAGCGGATTGCGAGGAGGGGAGGAGGGGACAAG
CGGGGATGGGCCGAGATCGGCTTCGAGAAGGAAGATGGAAGCAAGTCACGTTCGATTTTTTTTCTTTTCA
CAAACCTGTAAAAGAGTGCTCTCTCCCAAATTCGGTTGTCGTTCTATTTCAAAATGCAGCATCAAAAGCT
AAATCGACAACGATTGGGGGAAAAAAACTGAGAGTTTGGAGGTTGCTGATTGTCGGTCGTTGCTAACTGT
GCATTTGCCGGCCCCTTTTTTCTTTGTACAAGATCACGCAGCAACAGACACAATCCGCATCAGGCAGCGT
TGGCGACTAGGGCGCTCGGAGAGAACGCGCTTAGGGACAGGGCATCGA
